Addgene plasmid #233863: pAL004
Purpose: MoClo-YTK URA multigene plasmid with MCS; Tet systems; pRNR2-rtTA-v16-tADH1; tetO7-pLEU2m-MCS-tENO2
Depositing lab: Jeff Hasty. Depositing organization: University of California, San Diego (UCSD). Publication: A Standardized Set of MoClo-Compatible Inducible Promoter Systems for Tunable Gene Expression in Yeast. O'Laughlin R, Tran Q, Lezia A, Ngamkanjanarat W, Emmanuele P, Hao N, Hasty J. ACS Synth Biol. 2024 Jan 19;13(1):85-102. doi: 10.1021/acssynbio.3c00184. Epub 2023 Dec 11. PubMed 38079574.
Backbone
  Vector backbone: pYTK096
  Vector type: Yeast Expression
Growth in bacteria
  Bacterial resistance: Kanamycin, 50 μg/mL
  Growth temperature: 37°C
  Growth strain: DH5alpha
  Copy number: High Copy
Gene/Insert
  Gene/Insert name: pRNR2-rtTA-v16-tADH1; tetO7-pLEU2m-MCS-tENO2
  Species: S. cerevisiae (budding yeast)
  Cloning method: Golden Gate
Terms and licenses: Academic/Nonprofit Terms; Industry Terms: Not Available to Industry
How to cite: pAL004 was a gift from Jeff Hasty (Addgene plasmid # 233863 ; http://n2t.net/addgene:233863 ; RRID:Addgene_233863)
