[The description below was written by a language model from this plasmid's Addgene catalogue record and pLannotate feature annotations shown in this document.]
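Description:
pAL004 is a yeast expression plasmid from a MoClo Yeast Toolkit–compatible set of inducible promoter systems, assembled by Golden Gate cloning in the pYTK096 multigene backbone. It is propagated in E. coli through a high-copy ColE1/pUC-type origin with kanamycin selection (KanR, aph(3')-Ia), and selected in Saccharomyces cerevisiae through the URA3 auxotrophic marker, which is driven by its own promoter and can be counterselected with 5-FOA. No yeast replication origin is annotated. Instead, the feature table shows fragments of GEA2 and TIM9, the genes that neighbour URA3 in the yeast genome, on either side of the payload and marker. These most likely represent URA3-locus homology arms for chromosomal integration, although the record does not say this explicitly.

The payload consists of two transcription units forming a Tet-inducible system. In the first, the RNR2 promoter expresses the reverse tetracycline transactivator rtTA-v16, terminated by tADH1. The annotation software detects its DNA-binding portion as tetR, and the yeast ORF hit upstream probably falls within the RNR2 promoter region. In the second unit, seven tet operator repeats (tetO7, annotated piecemeal as fragments of various tet-responsive promoters) sit upstream of a minimal LEU2 promoter. This is followed by a multiple cloning site and, according to the catalogue entry, the ENO2 terminator, which is not annotated.

In the presence of a tetracycline analogue such as doxycycline, rtTA binds the operators and activates transcription of whatever gene is inserted at the MCS. The plasmid therefore serves as a ready-to-use, empty destination vector for tunable, inducer-dependent expression of a gene of interest in budding yeast.
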