Features (pLannotate 1.2.2; 18 found; start..end, strand, type, name):
      8..364     +  CDS            GEA2 (fragment): GEA2_YEAST - Experimental evidence at protein level: Swiss-Prot protein existence level 1. Activates the ARF proteins by exchanging bound GDP for free GTP. Plays a role in maintaining mitochondrial morphology (PubMed:25190516). From Saccharomyces cerevisiae (strain ATCC 204508 / S288c) (Baker's yeast).
    713..1126    -  CDS            YJC7_YEAST: Protein predicted: Swiss-Prot protein existence level 4. From Saccharomyces cerevisiae (strain ATCC 204508 / S288c) (Baker's yeast).
   1287..1904    +  CDS            tetR: TETR2_ECOLX - Experimental evidence at protein level: Swiss-Prot protein existence level 1. TetR is the repressor of the tetracycline resistance element; its N-terminal region forms a helix-turn-helix structure and binds DNA. Binding of tetracycline to TetR reduces the repressor affinity for the tetracycline resistance gene (tetA) promoter operator sites. From Escherichia coli.
   2046..2233    +  terminator     ADH1 terminator: S. cerevisiae ADH1; transcription terminator for the S. cerevisiae alcohol dehydrogenase 1 (ADH1) gene
   2324..2346    +  promoter       tight TRE promoter (fragment): Tet-responsive promoter PTight, consisting of seven tet operator sequences followed by the minimal CMV promoter
   2357..2378    +  promoter       PLtetO-1 promoter (fragment): modified phage lambda PL promoter with tet operator sites (Lutz and Bujard, 1997)
   2390..2409    +  promoter       tight TRE promoter (fragment): Tet-responsive promoter PTight, consisting of seven tet operator sequences followed by the minimal CMV promoter
   2419..2440    +  promoter       H1-2O2 promoter (fragment): doxycycline-inducible variant of the human H1 RNA promoter (Henriksen et al., 2007)
   2453..2471    +  promoter       PLtetO-1 promoter (fragment): modified phage lambda PL promoter with tet operator sites (Lutz and Bujard, 1997)
   2483..2503    +  promoter       tight TRE promoter (fragment): Tet-responsive promoter PTight, consisting of seven tet operator sequences followed by the minimal CMV promoter
   2516..2534    +  protein_bind   tet operator: tetO; bacterial operator O2 for the tetR and tetA genes tetracycline repressor TetR
   2561..2689    +  promoter       LEU2 promoter (fragment): S. cerevisiae LEU2
   2722..2740    +  misc_feature   MCS (fragment): pUC18/19 multiple cloning site
   3023..3199    +  promoter       URA3 promoter (fragment): S. cerevisiae URA3
   3200..4003    +  CDS            URA3: orotidine-5'-phosphate decarboxylase, required for uracil biosynthesis; S. cerevisiae URA3; yeast auxotrophic marker, counterselectable with 5-fluoroorotic acid (5-FOA)
   4271..4531    +  CDS            TIM9: TIM9_YEAST - Experimental evidence at protein level: Swiss-Prot protein existence level 1. Mitochondrial intermembrane chaperone that participates in the import and insertion of multi-pass transmembrane proteins into the mitochondrial inner membrane. Also required for the transfer of beta- barrel precursors from the TOM complex to the sorting and assembly machinery (SAM complex) of the outer membrane. Acts as a chaperone-like protein that protects the hydrophobic precursors from aggregation and guide them through the mitochondrial intermembrane space. Compared to TIM10, it may have a strong st
   4645..5460    -  CDS            KanR: aminoglycoside phosphotransferase; aph(3')-Ia; confers resistance to kanamycin in bacteria or G418 (Geneticin®) in eukaryotes
   5685..6273    +  rep_origin     ori: high-copy-number ColE1/pMB1/pBR322/pUC origin of replication
>Addgene plasmid #233863 | pAL004 | addgene full sequence | sequence record 469368 | Addgene NGS Result
GCGGCCGCCAATGCTAAATTCGAGTGAAACACAGGAAGATCAGAAAATCCTCATTTCATCCATATTAACA
ATAATTTCAAATGTTTATTTGCATTATTTGAAACTAGGCAAGACAAGCAACGAAACGTTTTTGAAAATTT
TGAGTATTTTCAATAAATTTGTAGAGGACTCAGATATTGAAAAAAAGCTACAGCAATTAATACTTGATAA
GAAGAGTATTGAGAAGGGCAACGGTTCATCATCTCATGGATCTGCACATGAACAAACACCAGAGTCAAAC
GACGTTGAAATTGAGGCTACTGCGCCAATTGATGACAATACAGACGATGATAACAAACCGAAGTTATCTG
ATGTAGAAAAGGATTAAAGATGCTAAGAGATAGTGATGATATTTCATAAATAATGTAATTCTATATATGT
TAATTACCTTTTTTGCGAGGCATATTTATGGTGAAGGATAAGTTTTGACCATCAAAGAAGGTTAATGTGG
CTGTGGTTTCAGGGTCCATAAAGCCCACATGGATAACATTACCCCTGAATTCGCATCTAGACTGAACTGG
CCGATAATTGCAGACGAACGAGTCGAACAAGAAGCAGGCAAAGTTTAGAGCACTGCCCCTCCGCACTCAA
AAAAGAAAAAACTAGGAGGAAAATAAAATTCTCAACCACACAAACACATAAACACATACAAATACAAATA
CAAGCTTATTTACTTGACATCGCGCGATCTTCCACTATTCAGCGCCGTCCGCCCTCTCTCGTGTTTTTTG
TTTACGCGACAACTATGCGAAATCCGGAGCAACGGGCAACCGTTTGGGGAAAGACCACACCCACGCGCGA
TCGCCATGGCAACGAGGTCGCACACGCCCCACACCCAGACCTCCCTGCGAGCGGGCATGGGTACAATGTC
CCCGTTGCCACAGACACCACTTCGTAGCACAGCGCAGAGCGTAGCGTGTTGTTGCTGCTGACAAAAGAAA
ATTTTTCTTAGCAAAGCAAAGGAGGGGAAGCACGGGCAGATAGCACCGTACCATACCCTTGGAAACTCGA
AATGAACGAAGCAGGAAATGAGAGAATGAGAGTTTTGTAGGTATATATAGCGGTAGTGTTTGCGCGTTAC
CATCATCTTCTGGATCTATCTATTGTTCTTTTCCTCATCACTTTCCCCTTTTTCGCTCTTCTTCTTGTCT
TTTATTTCTTTCTTTTTTTTAATTGTTCCCTCGATTGGCTATCTACCAAAGAATCCAAACTTAATACACG
TATTTATTTGTCCAATTACCAGATCTATGAGTCGTCTTGATAAGTCCAAGATCATAAATAGCGCACTGGA
ATTGCTGAACGGCGTTGGTATTGAGGGTCTTACCACGAGAAAGCTGGCACAGAAGTTGGGGGTCGAACAA
CCGACCTTGTACTGGCATGTCAAGAATAAGCGTGCGCTATTAGATGCCTTACCTATCGAGATGCTAGACA
GACATCATACTCACTCATGTCCATTGGAGGGGGAGTCTTGGCAAGACTTTCTTAGAAACAATGCAAAGTC
ATATAGGTGCGCGCTACTATCACATAGAGATGGGGCCAAAGTCCATTTGGGCACCAGGCCGACCGAAAAG
CAGTACGAGACTTTAGAGAACCAGCTGGCATTCCTGTGTCAACAAGGCTTCAGTCTAGAGAATGCTCTGT
ATGCTTTAAGCGCGGTCGGCCACTTCACGCTAGGTTGTGTATTAGAGGAACAAGAACACCAAGTGGCAAA
AGAGGAAAGAGAAACTCCAACGACCGACAGCATGCCACCACTGTTGAAACAAGCAATCGAACTGTTTGAT
CGTCAAGGGGCTGAACCAGCATTCCTATTCGGTTTGGAATTAATAATCTGCGGTCTGGAGAAACAATTGA
AGTGCGAAAGCGGCGGGCCGACAGATGCCTTAGATGACTTTGACCTAGATATGTTACCAGCCGACGCCCT
TGACGACTTTGATCTGGACATGCTGCCGGCTGACGCCTTGGATGACTTCGACTTGGATATGTTGCCAGGG
GGATCCTAACTCGAGGCGAATTTCTTATGATTTATGATTTTTATTATTAAATAAGTTATAAAAAAAATAA
GTGTATACAAATTTTAAAGTGACTCTTAGGTTTTAAAACGAAAATTCTTATTCTTGAGTAACTCTTTCCT
GTAGGTCAGGTTGCTTTCTCAGGTATAGCATGAGGTCGCTCTTATTGACCACACCTCTACCGGCATGCCG
AGCAAATGCCTGCAAATCGCTCCCCATTTCGCTGCCAAACCAGATGTCAACACAGCTACAACGGGTAGTC
CATCGTTGTAGGATACTCCCTATCAGTGATAGAGAAATCTATGCGGCATCCCTATCAGTGATAGAGATCG
GTAACGGAGTCCCTATCAGTGATAGAGAAGTGGTGTTCAGTTCCCTATCAGTGATAGAGAAGTTTGACAC
TATCCCTATCAGTGATAGAGAGAACAGCAATGACTCCCTATCAGTGATAGAGATCAAATGGCGTATCCCT
ATCAGTGATAGAGATAATTAACTTGTAATATTCTAATCAATTGACAATATTATTTAAGGACCTATTGTTT
TTTCCAATAGGTGGTTAGCAATCGTCTTACTTTCTAACTTTTCTTACCTTTTACATTTCAGCAATATATA
TATATATATTTCAAGGATATACCATTCTAAGATCTGTTTAAACGAGCTCGCTAGCCTCGAGTCTAGAGTC
GACCTGCAGGTAACTCGAGAGTGCTTTTAACTAAGAATTATTAGTCTTTTCTGCTTATTTTTTCATCATA
GTTTAGAACACTTTATATTAACGAATAGTTTATGAATCTATTTAGGTTTAAAAATTGATACAGTTTTATA
AGTTACTTTTTCAAAGACTCGTGCTGTCTATTGCATAATGCACTGGAAGGGGAAAAAAAAGGTGCACACG
CGTGGCTTTTTCTTGAATTTGCAGTTTGAAAAATGCTGAGCAGTTACAGAGATGTTACGAACCACTAGTG
CACTGCAGTACACGGTTTCCTTGAAATTTTTTTGATTCGGTAATCTCCGAACAGAAGGAAGAACGAAGGA
AGGAGCACAGACTTAGATTGGTATATATACGCATATGTAGTGTTGAAGAAACATGAAATTGCCCAGTATT
CTTAACCCAACTGCACAGAACAAAAACGTGCAGGAAACGAAGATAAATCATGTCGAAAGCTACATATAAG
GAACGTGCTGCTACTCATCCTAGTCCTGTTGCTGCCAAGCTATTTAATATCATGCACGAAAAGCAAACAA
ACTTGTGTGCTTCATTGGATGTTCGTACCACCAAGGAATTACTGGAGTTAGTTGAAGCATTAGGTCCCAA
AATTTGTTTACTAAAAACACATGTGGATATCTTGACTGATTTTTCCATGGAGGGCACAGTTAAGCCGCTA
AAGGCATTATCCGCCAAGTACAATTTTTTACTCTTCGAGGACAGAAAATTTGCTGACATTGGTAATACAG
TCAAATTGCAGTACTCTGCGGGTGTATACAGAATAGCAGAATGGGCAGACATTACGAATGCACACGGTGT
GGTGGGCCCAGGTATTGTTAGCGGTTTGAAGCAGGCGGCAGAAGAAGTAACAAAGGAACCTAGAGGCCTT
TTGATGTTAGCAGAATTGTCATGCAAGGGCTCCCTATCTACTGGAGAATATACTAAGGGTACTGTTGACA
TTGCGAAGAGCGACAAAGATTTTGTTATCGGCTTTATTGCTCAAAGAGACATGGGTGGAAGAGATGAAGG
TTACGATTGGTTGATTATGACACCCGGTGTGGGTTTAGATGACAAGGGAGATGCATTGGGTCAACAGTAT
AGAACCGTGGATGATGTGGTTTCTACAGGATCTGACATTATTATTGTTGGAAGAGGACTATTTGCAAAGG
GAAGGGATGCTAAGGTAGAGGGTGAACGTTACAGAAAAGCAGGCTGGGAAGCATATTTGAGAAGATGCGG
CCAGCAAAACTAAAAAACTGTATTATAAGTAAATGCATGTATACTAAACTCACAAATTAGAGCTTCAATT
TAATTATATCAGTTATTACCCGAGTAGAGCACTTGAATCCACTGCCCCGGGAATCTCGGTCGTAATGATT
TCTATAATGACGAAAAAAAAAAAATTGGAAAGAAAAAGCTTCATGGCCTTTATAAAAAGGAACTATCCAA
TACCTCGCCAGAACCAAGTAACAGTATTTTACGGGGCACAAATCAAGAACAATAAGACAGGACTGTAAAG
ATGGACGCATTGAACTCCAAAGAACAACAAGAGTTCCAAAAAGTAGTGGAACAAAAGCAAATGAAGGATT
TCATGCGTTTGTACTCTAATCTGGTAGAAAGATGTTTCACAGACTGTGTCAATGACTTCACAACATCAAA
GCTAACCAATAAGGAACAAACATGCATCATGAAGTGCTCAGAAAAGTTCTTGAAGCATAGCGAACGTGTA
GGGCAGCGTTTCCAAGAACAAAACGCTGCCTTGGGACAAGGCTTGGGCCGATAAGGTGTACTGGCGTATA
TATATCTAATTATGTATCTCTGGTGTAGCCCATTTTTAGCATGTAAATATAAAGACCGAGCGGCCGCGTG
TTACAACCAATTAACCAATTCTGATTAGAAAAACTCATCGAGCATCAAATGAAACTGCAATTTATTCATA
TCAGGATTATCAATACCATATTTTTGAAAAAGCCGTTTCTGTAATGAAGGAGAAAACTCACCGAGGCAGT
TCCATAGGATGGCAAGATCCTGGTATCGGTCTGCGATTCCGACTCGTCCAACATCAATACAACCTATTAA
TTTCCCCTCGTCAAAAATAAGGTTATCAAGTGAGAAATCACCATGAGTGACGACTGAATCCGGTGAGAAT
GGCAAAAGCTTATGCATTTCTTTCCAGACTTGTTCAACAGGCCAGCCATTACGCTCGTCATCAAAATCAC
TCGCATCAACCAAACCGTTATTCATTCGTGATTGCGCCTGAGCGAGGCGAAATACGCGATCGCTGTTAAA
AGGACAATTACAAACAGGAATCGAATGCAACCGGCGCAGGAACACTGCCAGCGCATCAACAATATTTTCA
CCTGAATCAGGATATTCTTCTAATACCTGGAATGCTGTTTTCCCGGGGATCGCAGTGGTGAGTAACCATG
CATCATCAGGAGTACGGATAAAATGCTTGATGGTCGGAAGAGGCATAAATTCCGTCAGCCAGTTTAGTCT
GACCATCTCATCTGTAACATCATTGGCAACGCTACCTTTGCCATGTTTCAGAAACAACTCTGGCGCATCG
GGCTTCCCATACAATCGATAGATTGTCGCACCTGATTGCCCGACATTATCGCGAGCCCATTTATACCCAT
ATAAATCAGCATCCATGTTGGAATTTAATCGCGGCCTGGAGCAAGACGTTTCCCGTTGAATATGGCTCAT
AACACCCCTTGTATTACTGTTTATGTAAGCAGACAGTTTTATTGTTCATGATGATATATTTTTATCTTGT
GCAATGTAACATCAGAGATTTTGAGACACAACGTGGCTTTGTTGAATAAATCGAACTTTTGCTGAGTTGA
AGGATCAGTCATGACCAAAATCCCTTAACGTGAGTTTTCGTTCCACTGAGCGTCAGACCCCGTAGAAAAG
ATCAAAGGATCTTCTTGAGATCCTTTTTTTCTGCGCGTAATCTGCTGCTTGCAAACAAAAAAACCACCGC
TACCAGCGGTGGTTTGTTTGCCGGATCAAGAGCTACCAACTCTTTTTCCGAAGGTAACTGGCTTCAGCAG
AGCGCAGATACCAAATACTGTTCTTCTAGTGTAGCCGTAGTTAGGCCACCACTTCAAGAACTCTGTAGCA
CCGCCTACATACCTCGCTCTGCTAATCCTGTTACCAGTGGCTGCTGCCAGTGGCGATAAGTCGTGTCTTA
CCGGGTTGGACTCAAGACGATAGTTACCGGATAAGGCGCAGCGGTCGGGCTGAACGGGGGGTTCGTGCAC
ACAGCCCAGCTTGGAGCGAACGACCTACACCGAACTGAGATACCTACAGCGTGAGCTATGAGAAAGCGCC
ACGCTTCCCGAAGGGAGAAAGGCGGACAGGTATCCGGTAAGCGGCAGGGTCGGAACAGGAGAGCGCACGA
GGGAGCTTCCAGGGGGAAACGCCTGGTATCTTTATAGTCCTGTCGGGTTTCGCCACCTCTGACTTGAGCG
TCGATTTTTGTGATGCTCGTCAGGGGGGCGGAGCCTATGGAAAAACGCCAGCAACGCGGCCTTTTTACGG
TTCCTGGCCTTTTGCTGGCCTTTTGCTCACATGTTCTTTCCTGCGTTATCCCCTGATTCTGTGGATAACC
GT
